Addgene plasmid #240234: pMT-Myc-BirA*G3-ER
Purpose: Expression of ER-localized Myc-BirA*-G3 under control of copper-inducible promoter. Can be used to generate stable cell lines by Hygromycin selection.
Depositing lab: Justin Bosch & Norbert Perrimon. Depositing organization: Harvard Medical School. Publication: Multi-omic mapping of Drosophila protein secretomes reveals tissue-specific origins and inter-organ trafficking. Bosch JA, Beltran PMJ, Cavers C, LaGraff JT, Melanson R, Singh A, Chen W, Hu Y, Tattikota SG, Liu Y, Hashmi Y, Asara JM, Branon T, Ting AY, Carr SA, Perrimon N. bioRxiv [Preprint]. 2025 Jul 11:2025.07.09.659702. doi: 10.1101/2025.07.09.659702. PubMed 40672250.
Backbone
  Vector backbone: pMK33-GW
  Backbone manufacturer: Norbert Perrimon Lab
  Vector type: Insect Expression
  Selectable markers: Hygromycin
Growth in bacteria
  Bacterial resistance: Ampicillin, 100 μg/mL
  Growth temperature: 37°C
  Growth strain: DH5alpha
  Copy number: Unknown
Gene/Insert
  Gene/Insert name: BiP-Myc-BirA*G3-KDEL
  Species: Synthetic
  Promoter: MT
  Cloning method: Gateway Cloning
Terms and licenses: Academic/Nonprofit Terms; Industry Terms: Not Available to Industry
Depositor comments: Please visit https://doi.org/10.1101/2025.07.09.659702 for bioRxiv preprint.
How to cite: pMT-Myc-BirA*G3-ER was a gift from Justin Bosch & Norbert Perrimon (Addgene plasmid # 240234 ; http://n2t.net/addgene:240234 ; RRID:Addgene_240234)
