[The description below was written by a language model from this plasmid's Addgene catalogue record and pLannotate feature annotations shown in this document.]
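Description:
pMT-Myc-BirA*G3-ER is an insect-cell expression plasmid of about 9.4 kb, built on the pMK33-GW Gateway destination backbone and intended for Drosophila cultured cells. In bacteria it is maintained through a high-copy ColE1/pUC-type origin and selected with ampicillin via the β-lactamase gene. A tetracycline-resistance fragment spanning the origin is most likely a non-functional pBR322-derived remnant. For selection in insect cells, the backbone carries a hygromycin phosphotransferase gene driven by the Drosophila copia transposon promoter. This is followed by SV40 small t intron and polyadenylation sequences, and the cassette allows stable cell lines to be established under hygromycin.

The payload was introduced by Gateway recombination, which left attB1 and attB2 sites flanking the open reading frame. It sits downstream of the Drosophila metallothionein (MT) promoter, which is induced by adding copper to the medium. The synthetic insert, BiP-Myc-BirA*G3-KDEL, begins with the Drosophila BiP signal sequence, which directs the nascent protein into the secretory pathway. A Myc epitope tag for detection comes next, then the promiscuous biotin ligase BirA*G3, which the automated annotation matches to the closely related engineered ligase TurboID. According to the insert name, a C-terminal KDEL motif retains the enzyme in the endoplasmic reticulum lumen, although this short signal is not annotated separately in the feature table. An actin-like fragment downstream of attB2 probably belongs to a 3′ terminator region, but the record does not say so.

Copper induction together with biotin supply should therefore label proteins passing through the ER. This suits proximity-labelling studies of secretory pathway proteins, in line with the associated work mapping Drosophila protein secretomes.
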