Features (pLannotate 1.2.2; 20 found; start..end, strand, type, name):
    482..610     -  CDS            YPB1_ECOLX (fragment): Protein predicted: Swiss-Prot protein existence level 4. From Escherichia coli.
    795..1383    -  rep_origin     ori: high-copy-number ColE1/pMB1/pBR322/pUC origin of replication
   1554..2414    -  CDS            AmpR: β-lactamase; bla; confers resistance to ampicillin, carbenicillin, and related antibiotics
   2415..2519    -  promoter       AmpR promoter: bla
   4001..4280    +  promoter       copia promoter: strong promoter from the Drosophila transposable element copia (Sinclair et al., 1986)
   4326..5351    +  CDS            HygR: aminoglycoside phosphotransferase from E. coli; aph(4)-Ia; confers resistance to hygromycin
   5369..5641    +  CDS            yokD (fragment): YOKD_BACSU - Experimental evidence at protein level: Swiss-Prot protein existence level 1. May contribute to antibiotic resistance. From Bacillus subtilis (strain 168).
   5638..5712    +  CDS            small t antigen (fragment): SV40 (simian virus 40) small t antigen
   5714..5779    +  intron         small t intron: SV40 (simian virus 40) small t antigen intron
   5909..5929    +  CDS            SV40 NLS: nuclear localization signal of SV40 (simian virus 40) large T antigen
   6248..6331    +  CDS            large T antigen (fragment): large T antigen from SV40 (simian virus 40)
   6354..6488    +  polyA_signal   SV40 poly(A) signal: SV40 polyadenylation signal
   6489..6915    +  promoter       MT promoter: Drosophila metallothionein promoter
   6941..6965    +  protein_bind   attB1: mutant version of attB; recombination site for the Gateway® BP reaction BP Clonase™
   6986..7039    +  sig_peptide    BiP signal sequence: Drosophila BiP signal sequence
   7043..7069    +  CDS            Myc (fragment): Myc (human c-Myc proto-oncogene) epitope tag
   7076..8032    +  CDS            TurboID: mutant of the E. coli biotin ligase BioID engineered for improved catalytic efficiency (Branon et al., 2018)
   8067..8091    -  protein_bind   attB2: mutant version of attB; recombination site for the Gateway® BP reaction BP Clonase™
   8173..8268    +  CDS            ACT_DICVI: Experimental evidence at transcript level: Swiss-Prot protein existence level 2. Actins are highly conserved proteins that are involved in various types of cell motility and are ubiquitously expressed in all eukaryotic cells. From Dictyocaulus viviparus (Bovine lungworm).
   9330..240     +  CDS            TcR (fragment) (across the origin): tetracycline efflux protein; tet; confers resistance to tetracycline
>Addgene plasmid #240234 | pMT-Myc-BirA*G3-ER | addgene full sequence | sequence record 477955 | Addgene NGS Result
CCCGCGTTGCAGGCCATGCTGTCCAGGCAGGTAGATGACGACCATCAGGGACAGCTTCAAGGATCGCTCG
CGGCTCTTACCAGCCTAACTTCGATCATTGGACCGCTGATCGTCACGGCGATTTATGCCGCCTCGGCGAG
CACATGGAACGGGTTGGCATGGATTGTAGGCGCCGCCCTATACCTTGTCTGCCTCCCCGCGTTGCGTCGC
GGTGCATGGAGCCGGGCCACCTCGACCTGAATGGAAGCCGGCGGCACCTCGCTAACGGATTCACCACTCC
AAGAATTGGAGCCAATCAATTCTTGCGGAGAACTGTGAATGCGCAAACCAACCCTTGGCAGAACATATCC
ATCGCGTCCGCCATCTCCAGCAGCCGCACGCGGCGCATCTCGGGCAGCGTTGGGTCCTGGCCACGGGTGC
GCATGATCGTGCTCCTGTCGTTGAGGACCCGGCTAGGCTGGCGGGGTTGCCTTACTGGTTAGCAGAATGA
ATCACCGATACGCGAGCGAACGTGAAGCGACTGCTGCTGCAAAACGTCTGCGACCTGAGCAACAACATGA
ATGGTCTTCGGTTTCCGTGTTTCGTAAAGTCTGGAAACGCGGAAGTCAGCGCTCTTCCGCTTCCTCGCTC
ACTGACTCGCTGCGCTCGGTCGTTCGGCTGCGGCGAGCGGTATCAGCTCACTCAAAGGCGGTAATACGGT
TATCCACAGAATCAGGGGATAACGCAGGAAAGAACATGTGAGCAAAAGGCCAGCAAAAGGCCAGGAACCG
TAAAAAGGCCGCGTTGCTGGCGTTTTTCCATAGGCTCCGCCCCCCTGACGAGCATCACAAAAATCGACGC
TCAAGTCAGAGGTGGCGAAACCCGACAGGACTATAAAGATACCAGGCGTTTCCCCCTGGAAGCTCCCTCG
TGCGCTCTCCTGTTCCGACCCTGCCGCTTACCGGATACCTGTCCGCCTTTCTCCCTTCGGGAAGCGTGGC
GCTTTCTCATAGCTCACGCTGTAGGTATCTCAGTTCGGTGTAGGTCGTTCGCTCCAAGCTGGGCTGTGTG
CACGAACCCCCCGTTCAGCCCGACCGCTGCGCCTTATCCGGTAACTATCGTCTTGAGTCCAACCCGGTAA
GACACGACTTATCGCCACTGGCAGCAGCCACTGGTAACAGGATTAGCAGAGCGAGGTATGTAGGCGGTGC
TACAGAGTTCTTGAAGTGGTGGCCTAACTACGGCTACACTAGAAGGACAGTATTTGGTATCTGCGCTCTG
CTGAAGCCAGTTACCTTCGGAAAAAGAGTTGGTAGCTCTTGATCCGGCAAACAAACCACCGCTGGTAGCG
GTGGTTTTTTTGTTTGCAAGCAGCAGATTACGCGCAGAAAAAAAGGATCTCAAGAAGATCCTTTGATCTT
TTCTACGGGGTCTGACGCTCAGTGGAACGAAAACTCACGTTAAGGGATTTTGGTCATGAGATTATCAAAA
AGGATCTTCACCTAGATCCTTTTAAATTAAAAATGAAGTTTTAAATCAATCTAAAGTATATATGAGTAAA
CTTGGTCTGACAGTTACCAATGCTTAATCAGTGAGGCACCTATCTCAGCGATCTGTCTATTTCGTTCATC
CATAGTTGCCTGACTCCCCGTCGTGTAGATAACTACGATACGGGAGGGCTTACCATCTGGCCCCAGTGCT
GCAATGATACCGCGAGACCCACGCTCACCGGCTCCAGATTTATCAGCAATAAACCAGCCAGCCGGAAGGG
CCGAGCGCAGAAGTGGTCCTGCAACTTTATCCGCCTCCATCCAGTCTATTAATTGTTGCCGGGAAGCTAG
AGTAAGTAGTTCGCCAGTTAATAGTTTGCGCAACGTTGTTGCCATTGCTGCAGGCATCGTGGTGTCACGC
TCGTCGTTTGGTATGGCTTCATTCAGCTCCGGTTCCCAACGATCAAGGCGAGTTACATGATCCCCCATGT
TGTGCAAAAAAGCGGTTAGCTCCTTCGGTCCTCCGATCGTTGTCAGAAGTAAGTTGGCCGCAGTGTTATC
ACTCATGGTTATGGCAGCACTGCATAATTCTCTTACTGTCATGCCATCCGTAAGATGCTTTTCTGTGACT
GGTGAGTACTCAACCAAGTCATTCTGAGAATAGTGTATGCGGCGACCGAGTTGCTCTTGCCCGGCGTCAA
CACGGGATAATACCGCGCCACATAGCAGAACTTTAAAAGTGCTCATCATTGGAAAACGTTCTTCGGGGCG
AAAACTCTCAAGGATCTTACCGCTGTTGAGATCCAGTTCGATGTAACCCACTCGTGCACCCAACTGATCT
TCAGCATCTTTTACTTTCACCAGCGTTTCTGGGTGAGCAAAAACAGGAAGGCAAAATGCCGCAAAAAAGG
GAATAAGGGCGACACGGAAATGTTGAATACTCATACTCTTCCTTTTTCAATATTATTGAAGCATTTATCA
GGGTTATTGTCTCATGAGCGGATACATATTTGAATGTATTTAGAAAAATAAACAAATAGGGGTTCCGCGC
ACATTTCCCCGAAAAGTGCCACCTGACGTCTAAGAAACCATTATTATCATGACATTAACCTATAAAAATA
GGCGTATCACGAGGCCCTTTCGTCTTCAAGAATTCACATTTGTACGAATTTTTTTTTTATCAAAAGTTCG
AGTTTTTCACCAATTTCCTCATCAACCGAGCAAGGCAAACGGCTTTGAATAATATGGTGTTATATATACA
TATATCAAATCGCTGCTGACTGCGTGATTGATGGCCCCAAGATTACATATTATCGAATCAGGATTCAGAA
GGAGATCAATGTCAAATGCGGACAGGAACATGAAAGACGCCTGTTATGCGCAATTAAAAATTTGGGTTTA
ATTGCTGTGGAAACTGTTGTTGGCGGCATCTTAAGTTCCTGTTTAACAACATCAACTACTTATGTACGTA
GAAGCGTTTAAGCCATTTGCATACAGATGAGAACTGGCTTTTGTGCTAATCAGTCAAGATGACTCCGATG
ATGATGACTCATTACCTGACCAGTTTTCGCTGCTTTCTTTTCAACAACTACTTGTATATGTATTGTATCC
AATAGCAATACATTGAATTTCCATGGTCTAGTCACGTATTATCATTTAATTGACACCAAGTCGTGTTATT
GTTGAGCTATCGAGTTCAGCTCAAACATTTCTTATTCCCATGAATAAGCCGGCAAAAATATGCAATCTAT
GAAAGTTAATATAAGCAAACCTTACTTTGACTCAATACCAATGCACTTTGTGTCGATAGGTTCACGCAAT
TGAGGCGATTATTCCGATAACCCAAGCGATTGACTGTTCCCGTTTCGATTCCAATTGAAATTTGGAAATG
TACAATAGTTTTGCTATATGCTGTCAAGTACGCTCTTATCTTCTCTGGGTTTTCTTCAGAGTTTCGAAAC
GCTTCTTCTTTTTTTTGTTTTTTTTTTTTTGGAATCTCGTATTTTGGAAGGGGCTCCCCTCTGGAATTTG
TTACACTGTCGTTATCATTGCGAACAAGCGGCCCGAAGCTATCAGCGACTTTAACATTTACAATGCACTT
TTTTACGACCAATTAAATGTACATTTTCCTTTCTTCGCCCGTTGATAAGCGAACGCGATGTGGCGCAGGC
AATGTGTTGCTCTTGCGACACAAACGCAATCAAAATGGATTCAATTTCGCTTTTTCCCAGTGAAACGAAG
AACGAACCGACCATCATGATATGCTCCTCTGCATGTTGCGTATTGAATCAATGACAATTTCAATTAAGCC
GCCCGTTCGTCATGCGTTTTCGTGCGCTTCGAAATGCTGATAACGCTGCTGTCCTCCAACTGCTTTGCAT
GTGGACACAATTCCATTTATTTAATTCTTTTATTTGGATCGGTTAAATTAAAAAGCGCCTTGTTACGCAT
TTAACGTTGTTTCCGGTGCGTGGTGGTTTCATGCTTCTGGGAACGGCAAATGGGTTTAGGATTGGGAACC
CCTCATCATCTGTTGGAATATACTATTCAACCTACAAAAGTAACGTTAAACAACACTACTTTATATTTGA
TATGAATGGCCACACCTTTTATGCCATAAAACATATTGTAAGAGAATACCACTCTTTTTATTCCTTCTTT
CCTTCTTGTACGTTTTTTGCTGTAAGTAGGTCGTGGTGCTGGTGTTGCAGTTGAAATAACTTAAAATATA
AATCATAAAACTCAAACATAAACTTGACTATTTATTTATTTATTAAGAAAGGAAATATAAATTATAAATT
ACAACAGGTTATGGACCTGCAGCCAAGCTTGGCGCTCGTCCGGGGGCAATGAGATATGAAAAAGCCTGAA
CTCACCGCGACGTCTGTCGAGAAGTTTCTGATCGAAAAGTTCGACAGCGTCTCCGACCTGATGCAGCTCT
CGGAGGGCGAAGAATCTCGTGCTTTCAGCTTCGATGTAGGAGGGCGTGGATATGTCCTGCGGGTAAATAG
CTGCGCCGATGGTTTCTACAAAGATCGTTATGTTTATCGGCACTTTGCATCGGCCGCGCTCCCGATTCCG
GAAGTGCTTGACATTGGGGAATTCAGCGAGAGCCTGACCTATTGCATCTCCCGCCGTGCACAGGGTGTCA
CGTTGCAAGACCTGCCTGAAACCGAACTGCCCGCTGTTCTGCAGCCGGTCGCGGAGGCCATGGATGCGAT
CGCTGCGGCCGATCTTAGCCAGACGAGCGGGTTCGGCCCATTCGGACCGCAAGGAATCGGTCAATACACT
ACATGGCGTGATTTCATATGCGCGATTGCTGATCCCCATGTGTATCACTGGCAAACTGTGATGGACGACA
CCGTCAGTGCGTCCGTCGCGCAGGCTCTCGATGAGCTGATGCTTTGGGCCGAGGACTGCCCCGAAGTCCG
GCACCTCGTGCACGCGGATTTCGGCTCCAACAATGTCCTGACGGACAATGGCCGCATAACAGCGGTCATT
GACTGGAGCGAGGCGATGTTCGGGGATTCCCAATACGAGGTCGCCAACATCTTCTTCTGGAGGCCGTGGT
TGGCTTGTATGGAGCAGCAGACGCGCTACTTCGAGCGGAGGCATCCGGAGCTTGCAGGATCGCCGCGGCT
CCGGGCGTATATGCTCCGCATTGGTCTTGACCAACTCTATCAGAGCTTGGTTGACGGCAATTTCGATGAT
GCAGCTTGGGCGCAGGGTCGATGCGACGCAATCGTCCGATCCGGAGCCGGGACTGTCGGGCGTACACAAA
TCGCCCGCAGAAGCGCGGCCGTCTGGACCGATGGCTGTGTAGAAGTACTCGCCGATAGTGGAAACCGACG
CCCCAGCACTCGTCCGAGGGCAAAGGAATAGAGTAGATGCCGACCGAACAAGAGCTGATTTCGAGAACGC
CTCAGCCAGCAACTCGCGCGAGCCTAGCAAGGCAAATGCGAGAGAACGGCCTTACGCTTGGTGGCACAGT
TCTCGTCCACAGTTCGCTAAGCTCGCTCGGCTGGGTCGCGGGAGGGCCGGTCGCAGTGATTCAGGCCCTT
CTGGATTGTGTTGGTCCCCAGGGCACGATTGTCATGCCCACGCACTCGGGTGATCTGACTGATCCCGCAG
ATTGGAGATCGCCGCCCGTGCCTGCCGATTGGGTGCAGATCTTTGTGAAGGAACCTTACTTCTGTGGTGT
GACATAATTGGACAAACTACCTACAGAGATTTAAAGCTCTAAGGTAAATATAAAATTTTTAAGTGTATAA
TGTGTTAAACTACTGATTCTAATTGTTTGTGTATTTTAGATTCCAACCTATGGAACTGATGAATGGGAGC
AGTGGTGGAATGCCTTTAATGAGGAAAACCTGTTTTGCTCAGAAGAAATGCCATCTAGTGATGATGAGGC
TACTGCTGACTCTCAACATTCTACTCCTCCAAAAAAGAAGAGAAAGGTAGAAGACCCCAAGGACTTTCCT
TCAGAATTGCTAAGTTTTTTGAGTCATGCTGTGTTTAGTAATAGAACTCTTGCTTGCTTTGCTATTTACA
CCACAAAGGAAAAAGCTGCACTGCTATACAAGAAAATTATGGAAAAATATTCTGTAACCTTTATAAGTAG
GCATAACAGTTATAATCATAACATACTGTTTTTTCTTACTCCACACAGGCATAGAGTGTCTGCTATTAAT
AACTATGCTCAAAAATTGTGTACCTTTAGCTTTTTAATTTGTAAAGGGGTTAATAAGGAATATTTGATGT
ATAGTGCCTTGACTAGAGATCATAATCAGCCATACCACATTTGTAGAGGTTTTACTTGCTTTAAAAAACC
TCCCACACCTCCCCCTGAACCTGAAACATAAAATGAATGCAATTGTTGTTGTTAACTTGTTTATTGCAGC
TTATAATGGTTACAAATAAAGCAATAGCATCACAAATTTCACAAATAAAGCATTTTTTTCACTGCATTCT
AGTTGTGGTTTGTCCAAACTCATCAATGTATCTTATCATGTCTGGATCAATTCGTTGCAGGACAGGATGT
GGTGCCCGATGTGACTAGCTCTTTGCTGCAGGCCGTCCTATCCTCTGGTTCCGATAAGAGACCCAGAACT
CCGGCCCCCCACCGCCCACCGCCACCCCCATACATATGTGGTACGCAAGTAAGAGTGCCTGCGCATGCCC
CATGTGCCCCACCAAGAGCTTTGCATCCCATACAAGTCCCCAAAGTGGAGAACCGAACCAATTCTTCGCG
GGCAGAACAAAAGCTTCTGCACACGTCTCCACTCGAATTTGGAGCCGGCCGGCGTGTGCAAAAGAGGTGA
ATCGAACGAAAGACCCGTGTGTAAAGCCGCGTTTCCAAAATGTATAAAACCGAGAGCATCTGGCCAATGT
GCATCAGTTGTGGTCAGCAGCAAAATCAAGTGAATCATCTCAGTGCAACTAAAGGGGGGATCTCGAGGGA
TCCGATATCAACAAGTTTGTACAAAAAAGCAGGCTCCGCGGCCGCCCCCTTCACCATGAAGTTATGCATA
TTACTGGCCGTCGTGGCCTTTGTTGGCCTCTCGCTCGGGGAACAAAAGCTTATTTCTGAAGAGGACTTGG
CTAGCAAAGACAATACTGTGCCTCTGAAGCTGATCGCTCTCCTGGCTAATGGCGAGTTCCATAGTGGCGA
ACAGCTGGGAGAAACCCTGGGCATGTCCAGGGCCGCTATCAACAAGCACATTCAGACTCTGCGCGACTGG
GGCGTGGACGTGTTCACCGTGCCCGGAAAGGGCTACTCTCTGCCCGAGCCTATCCCGCTGCTGAACGCTA
AACAGATTCTGGGACAGCTGGACGGCGGGAGCGTGGCAGTCCTGCCTGTGGTCGACTCCACCAATCAGTA
CCTGCTGGATCGAATCGGCGAGCTGAAGAGTGGGGATGCTTGCATTGCAGAATATCAGCAGGCAGGGAGA
GGAAGCAGAGGGAGGAAATGGTTCTCTCCTTTTGGAGCTAACCTGTACCTGAGTATGTTTTGGCGCCTGA
AGCGGGGACCAGCAGCAATCGGCCTGGGCCCGGTCATCGGAATTGTCATGGCAGAAGCGCTGCGAAAGCT
GGGAGCAGACAAGGTGCGAGTCAAATGGCCCAATGACCTGTATCTGCAGGATAGAAAGCTGGCAGGCATC
CTGGTGGAGCTGGCCGGAAAAACAGGCGATGCTGCACAGATCGTCATTGGCGCCGGGATTAACGTGGCTA
TGAGGCGCGTGGAGGAAAGCGTGGTCAATCAGGGCTGGATCACACTGCAGGAAGCAGGGATTAACCTGGA
CAGGAATACTCTGGCCGCTATGCTGATCCGAGAGCTGCGGGCAGCCCTGGAACTGTTCGAGCAGGAAGGC
CTGGCTCCATATCTGTCACGGTGGGAGAAGCTGGATAACTTCATCAATAGACCCGTGAAGCTGATCATTG
GGGACAAAGAGATTTTCGGGATTAGCCGGGGGATTGATAAACAGGGAGCCCTGCTGCTGGAACAGGACGG
AGTTATCAAACCCTGGATGGGCGGAGAAATCAGTCTGCGGTCTGCCGAAAAGAAGGACGAGCTGTAATAG
AAGGGTGGGCGCGCCGACCCAGCTTTCTTGTACAAAGTGGTTGATATCACTAGTTCTAGTCGACCATGAA
GATCAAGATCATTGCCCCGCCAGAGCGCAAGTACTCTGTCTGGATCGGTGGCTCCATCCTGGCTTCGCTG
TCCACCTTCCAGCAGATGTGGATCTCCAAGCAGGAGTACGACGAGTCCGGCCCCTCCATTGTGCACCGCA
AGTGCTTCTAAGAAGGATCGCTTGTCTGGGCAAGAGGATCAGGATCGGGATGGTCTTGATTCTGCTGGAG
GAGGAGGAGGAGAAGTCGAGGAAGCAGCAGCGAAAGTGCAAGTGCGAGTGGTGGAAGTTTGGAGTGCAGC
ACAACAAAATCAACAACAACACCAACTACAAGATGAAAAGAGCGGAACCACCTGCACACCATCATCACTA
TCATCATCGTTTTGGGCGCATGTTGTGTGGTTCCAGCGTATTAATATAATTAATTTATTCCACATGAGAT
ATGATATGATATACTATGTATTTTTTGTTTTTTTTTTATTTGTAAACCTTTAATATAACAAGAACTACAA
AAAATGAAAATGAGCGAAAATGCATATTCTGCCATTCCACACACACACCAACAACACCCAACACACGCAC
ACCCACAAGCTTACACACACACATTCGCGGCATGACAAGGACATCAAGATAAAGAAGAACTTAAAGAAGA
TATTTCCCAAAGCGCAAAAAGAACACACACACATTGCAAAACACAAACAACACACTAGCGTTTTGTACAA
TTCGTCAGCAACCTTATGTATTATTTTTTAATTATGATGTAATTATAAACAAAGTGAAACAAAAATATGA
AAACAAAAAGGAAAATCAAATCTGTCTTCTCTTTCTCCCGCTCTCCTCGCTCTCTGCTGCTAACCTCGCC
CTCTCCTCTCTCATCTTTTTGTCTGTCTCTCTTCCACATTTTTGCCGGCCGGCAAAATAATAACCCACAC
ACACTCACACTTGGCTGCAGTTTCGCGTGCGATATTCACACACATTCAAGCATACAAGCATACATACATA
TGTATTTTTTTTTTATTTGTACACTTTTCTAATTGCATGCGTATCGATTGATAAGTTTACGCCTGAAAAT
GTTAATTAAAATGTGAAAATGCAACTGAAAAACTGATGAAATGAAACAACAACAAGCGAACAATTTGCTA
CATGTGTATTGTCTAACAACCGTTACTGCAACGGTTGCTTCGGAAAAGGGTGAAGAGGAAGAGGGCACGA
GGTCGACTAGAGCGGCCGCCGACGCGAGGCTGGATGGCCTTCCCCATTATGATTCTTCTCGCTTCCGGCG
GCATCGGGATG
